Features (pLannotate 1.2.2; 14 found; start..end, strand, type, name):
     61..364     +  enhancer       CMV enhancer: human cytomegalovirus immediate early enhancer
    365..568     +  promoter       CMV promoter: human cytomegalovirus (CMV) immediate early promoter
    646..1362    +  CDS            mVenus: mVenus is a basic (constitutively fluorescent) yellow fluorescent protein published in 2006, derived from Aequorea victoria. It is reported to be a rapidly-maturing monomer with moderate acid sensitivity.
   1363..1428    +  misc_feature   MCS: multiple cloning site
   1445..1529    +  CDS            large T antigen (fragment): large T antigen from SV40 (simian virus 40)
   1552..1673    +  polyA_signal   SV40 poly(A) signal: SV40 polyadenylation signal
   1707..2135    -  rep_origin     f1 ori (sequence partly withheld): f1 bacteriophage origin of replication; arrow indicates direction of (+) strand synthesis
   2162..2266    +  promoter       AmpR promoter: bla
   2268..2625    +  promoter       SV40 promoter: SV40 enhancer and early promoter
   2660..3454    +  CDS            NeoR/KanR: aminoglycoside phosphotransferase from Tn5; aph(3')-II (or nptII); confers resistance to neomycin, kanamycin, and G418 (Geneticin®)
   3475..3627    +  CDS            ble (fragment): BLE_KLEPN - Experimental evidence at protein level: Swiss-Prot protein existence level 1. Binding protein with a strong affinity to the bleomycin family of antibiotics. Binds to CL990; an antimitotic-antibiotic compound. From Klebsiella pneumoniae.
   3686..3733    +  polyA_signal   HSV TK poly(A) signal: herpes simplex virus thymidine kinase polyadenylation signal (Cole and Stacy, 1985)
   3824..3840    -  polyA_signal   bGH poly(A) signal (fragment): bovine growth hormone polyadenylation signal
   4062..4650    +  rep_origin     ori: high-copy-number ColE1/pMB1/pBR322/pUC origin of replication
>Addgene plasmid | pLck-mVenus-C1 | analyzer sequence | sequence record 160924
TAGTTATTAATAGTAATCAATTACGGGGTCATTAGTTCATAGCCCATATATGGAGTTCCGCGTTACATAA
CTTACGGTAAATGGCCCGCCTGGCTGACCGCCCAACGACCCCCGCCCATTGACGTCAATAATGACGTATG
TTCCCATAGTAACGCCAATAGGGACTTTCCATTGACGTCAATGGGTGGAGTATTTACGGTAAACTGCCCA
CTTGGCAGTACATCAAGTGTATCATATGCCAAGTACGCCCCCTATTGACGTCAATGACGGTAAATGGCCC
GCCTGGCATTATGCCCAGTACATGACCTTATGGGACTTTCCTACTTGGCAGTACATCTACGTATTAGTCA
TCGCTATTACCATGGTGATGCGGTTTTGGCAGTACATCAATGGGCGTGGATAGCGGTTTGACTCACGGGG
ATTTCCAAGTCTCCACCCCATTGACGTCAATGGGAGTTTGTTTTGGCACCAAAATCAACGGGACTTTCCA
AAATGTCGTAACAACTCCGCCCCATTGACGCAAATGGGCGGTAGGCGTGTACGGTGGGAGGTCTATATAA
GCAGAGCTGGTTTAGTGAACCGTCAGATCCGCTAGCCACCATGGGCTGCGTGTGCAGCAGCAACCCCGAG
CTACCGGTCGCCACCATGGTGAGCAAGGGCGAGGAGCTGTTCACCGGGGTGGTGCCCATCCTGGTCGAGC
TGGACGGCGACGTAAACGGCCACAAGTTCAGCGTGTCCGGCGAGGGCGAGGGCGATGCCACCTACGGCAA
GCTGACCCTGAAGCTGATCTGCACCACCGGCAAGCTGCCCGTGCCCTGGCCCACCCTCGTGACCACCCTG
GGCTACGGCCTGCAGTGCTTCGCCCGCTACCCCGACCACATGAAGCAGCACGACTTCTTCAAGTCCGCCA
TGCCCGAAGGCTACGTCCAGGAGCGCACCATCTTCTTCAAGGACGACGGCAACTACAAGACCCGCGCCGA
GGTGAAGTTCGAGGGCGACACCCTGGTGAACCGCATCGAGCTGAAGGGCATCGACTTCAAGGAGGACGGC
AACATCCTGGGGCACAAGCTGGAGTACAACTACAACAGCCACAACGTCTATATCACCGCCGACAAGCAGA
AGAACGGCATCAAGGCCAACTTCAAGATCCGCCACAACATCGAGGACGGCGGCGTGCAGCTCGCCGACCA
CTACCAGCAGAACACCCCCATCGGCGACGGCCCCGTGCTGCTGCCCGACAACCACTACCTGAGCTACCAG
TCCAAGCTGAGCAAAGACCCCAACGAGAAGCGCGATCACATGGTCCTGCTGGAGTTCGTGACCGCCGCCG
GGATCACTCTCGGCATGGACGAGCTGTACAAGTCCGGACTCAGATCTCGAGCTCAAGCTTCGAATTCTGC
AGTCGACGGTACCGCGGGCCCGGGATCCACCGGATCTAGATAACTGATCATAATCAGCCATACCACATTT
GTAGAGGTTTTACTTGCTTTAAAAAACCTCCCACACCTCCCCCTGAACCTGAAACATAAAATGAATGCAA
TTGTTGTTGTTAACTTGTTTATTGCAGCTTATAATGGTTACAAATAAAGCAATAGCATCACAAATTTCAC
AAATAAAGCATTTTTTTCACTGCATTCTAGTTGTGGTTTGTCCAAACTCATCAATGTATCTTAACGCGTA
AATTGTAAGCGTTAATATTTTGTTAAAATTCGCGTTAAATTTTTGTTAAATCAGCTCATTTTTTAACCAA
TAGGCCGAAATCGGCAAAATCCCTTATAAATCAAAAGAATAGACCGAGATAGGGT
[37 nt withheld, positions 1806-1842]
AAAGAACGTGGACTCCAACGTCAAAGG
[49 nt withheld, positions 1870-1918]
T
[91 nt withheld, positions 1920-2010]
G
[124 nt withheld, positions 2012-2135]
CAGGTGGCACTTTTCGGGGAAATGTGCGCGGAACCCCTATTTGTTTATTTTTCTAAATACATTCAAATAT
GTATCCGCTCATGAGACAATAACCCTGATAAATGCTTCAATAATATTGAAAAAGGAAGAGTCCTGAGGCG
GAAAGAACCAGCTGTGGAATGTGTGTCAGTTAGGGTGTGGAAAGTCCCCAGGCTCCCCAGCAGGCAGAAG
TATGCAAAGCATGCATCTCAATTAGTCAGCAACCAGGTGTGGAAAGTCCCCAGGCTCCCCAGCAGGCAGA
AGTATGCAAAGCATGCATCTCAATTAGTCAGCAACCATAGTCCCGCCCCTAACTCCGCCCATCCCGCCCC
TAACTCCGCCCAGTTCCGCCCATTCTCCGCCCCATGGCTGACTAATTTTTTTTATTTATGCAGAGGCCGA
GGCCGCCTCGGCCTCTGAGCTATTCCAGAAGTAGTGAGGAGGCTTTTTTGGAGGCCTAGGCTTTTGCAAA
GATCGATCAAGAGACAGGATGAGGATCGTTTCGCATGATTGAACAAGATGGATTGCACGCAGGTTCTCCG
GCCGCTTGGGTGGAGAGGCTATTCGGCTATGACTGGGCACAACAGACAATCGGCTGCTCTGATGCCGCCG
TGTTCCGGCTGTCAGCGCAGGGGCGCCCGGTTCTTTTTGTCAAGACCGACCTGTCCGGTGCCCTGAATGA
ACTGCAAGACGAGGCAGCGCGGCTATCGTGGCTGGCCACGACGGGCGTTCCTTGCGCAGCTGTGCTCGAC
GTTGTCACTGAAGCGGGAAGGGACTGGCTGCTATTGGGCGAAGTGCCGGGGCAGGATCTCCTGTCATCTC
ACCTTGCTCCTGCCGAGAAAGTATCCATCATGGCTGATGCAATGCGGCGGCTGCATACGCTTGATCCGGC
TACCTGCCCATTCGACCACCAAGCGAAACATCGCATCGAGCGAGCACGTACTCGGATGGAAGCCGGTCTT
GTCGATCAGGATGATCTGGACGAAGAGCATCAGGGGCTCGCGCCAGCCGAACTGTTCGCCAGGCTCAAGG
CGAGCATGCCCGACGGCGAGGATCTCGTCGTGACCCATGGCGATGCCTGCTTGCCGAATATCATGGTGGA
AAATGGCCGCTTTTCTGGATTCATCGACTGTGGCCGGCTGGGTGTGGCGGACCGCTATCAGGACATAGCG
TTGGCTACCCGTGATATTGCTGAAGAGCTTGGCGGCGAATGGGCTGACCGCTTCCTCGTGCTTTACGGTA
TCGCCGCTCCCGATTCGCAGCGCATCGCCTTCTATCGCCTTCTTGACGAGTTCTTCTGAGCGGGACTCTG
GGGTTCGAAATGACCGACCAAGCGACGCCCAACCTGCCATCACGAGATTTCGATTCCACCGCCGCCTTCT
ATGAAAGGTTGGGCTTCGGAATCGTTTTCCGGGACGCCGGCTGGATGATCCTCCAGCGCGGGGATCTCAT
GCTGGAGTTCTTCGCCCACCCTAGGGGGAGGCTAACTGAAACACGGAAGGAGACAATACCGGAAGGAACC
CGCGCTATGACGGCAATAAAAAGACAGAATAAAACGCACGGTGTTGGGTCGTTTGTTCATAAACGCGGGG
TTCGGTCCCAGGGCTGGCACTCTGTCGATACCCCACCGAGACCCCATTGGGGCCAATACGCCCGCGTTTC
TTCCTTTTCCCCACCCCACCCCCCAAGTTCGGGTGAAGGCCCAGGGCTCGCAGCCAACGTCGGGGCGGCA
GGCCCTGCCATAGCCTCAGGTTACTCATATATACTTTAGATTGATTTAAAACTTCATTTTTAATTTAAAA
GGATCTAGGTGAAGATCCTTTTTGATAATCTCATGACCAAAATCCCTTAACGTGAGTTTTCGTTCCACTG
AGCGTCAGACCCCGTAGAAAAGATCAAAGGATCTTCTTGAGATCCTTTTTTTCTGCGCGTAATCTGCTGC
TTGCAAACAAAAAAACCACCGCTACCAGCGGTGGTTTGTTTGCCGGATCAAGAGCTACCAACTCTTTTTC
CGAAGGTAACTGGCTTCAGCAGAGCGCAGATACCAAATACTGTCCTTCTAGTGTAGCCGTAGTTAGGCCA
CCACTTCAAGAACTCTGTAGCACCGCCTACATACCTCGCTCTGCTAATCCTGTTACCAGTGGCTGCTGCC
AGTGGCGATAAGTCGTGTCTTACCGGGTTGGACTCAAGACGATAGTTACCGGATAAGGCGCAGCGGTCGG
GCTGAACGGGGGGTTCGTGCACACAGCCCAGCTTGGAGCGAACGACCTACACCGAACTGAGATACCTACA
GCGTGAGCTATGAGAAAGCGCCACGCTTCCCGAAGGGAGAAAGGCGGACAGGTATCCGGTAAGCGGCAGG
GTCGGAACAGGAGAGCGCACGAGGGAGCTTCCAGGGGGAAACGCCTGGTATCTTTATAGTCCTGTCGGGT
TTCGCCACCTCTGACTTGAGCGTCGATTTTTGTGATGCTCGTCAGGGGGGCGGAGCCTATGGAAAAACGC
CAGCAACGCGGCCTTTTTACGGTTCCTGGCCTTTTGCTGGCCTTTTGCTCACATGTTCTTTCCTGCGTTA
TCCCCTGATTCTGTGGATAACCGTATTACCGCCATGCAT
